Addgene plasmid #101341: pNL4-3 envFS eGFP gag2xFS
Purpose: 1st frameshift is CG nucleotide insertion in MA at nt 832. 2nd is a CTAG addition in CA at nt 1508.
Depositing lab: Jeremy Luban. Depositing organization: University of Massachusetts, Worcester. Publication: Intron-containing RNA from the HIV-1 provirus activates type I interferon and inflammatory cytokines. McCauley SM, Kim K, Nowosielska A, Dauphin A, Yurkovetskiy L, Diehl WE, Luban J. Nat Commun. 2018 Dec 13;9(1):5305. doi: 10.1038/s41467-018-07753-2. PubMed 30546110.
Backbone
  Vector backbone: pNL4-3
  Vector type: Lentiviral
Growth in bacteria
  Bacterial resistance: Ampicillin, 100 μg/mL
  Growth temperature: 30°C
  Growth strain: NEB Stable
  Copy number: High Copy
Gene/Insert
  Gene/Insert name: NL4-3
  Cloning method: Restriction Enzyme; 5′ cloning site unknown (unknown if destroyed); 3′ cloning site unknown (unknown if destroyed)
  Sequencing primers: 5′ unknown
Terms and licenses: Academic/Nonprofit Terms; Industry Terms: Not Available to Industry
How to cite: pNL4-3 envFS eGFP gag2xFS was a gift from Jeremy Luban (Addgene plasmid # 101341 ; http://n2t.net/addgene:101341 ; RRID:Addgene_101341)
