[The description below was written by a language model from this plasmid's Addgene catalogue record and pLannotate feature annotations shown in this document.]
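Description:
pNL4-3 envFS eGFP gag2xFS is a modified full-length HIV-1 proviral clone built on the pNL4-3 backbone and catalogued as a lentiviral vector. The 15,471 nt plasmid is maintained in bacteria through a high-copy ColE1/pUC-type origin and selected with ampicillin via the β-lactamase gene and its promoter. Small annotated fragments of lacI, rop, bom and lacZα are remnants of the bacterial vector. The short hits to human genes downstream of the 3′ LTR probably reflect the cellular flanking DNA carried by the NL4-3 clone, although the record does not explain them.

The proviral portion runs from the 5′ LTR and Ψ packaging signal through gag, pol, vif, tat, vpu, env and nef sequences to the 3′ LTR. The nef-like hit spanning the plasmid origin most likely corresponds to the U3 region of the 5′ LTR, which overlaps nef coding sequence. Transcription is presumably driven by the viral LTR, as no heterologous promoter is annotated. Three changes distinguish it from the parental genome. Gag carries two frameshifts: a CG insertion in the matrix (MA) region and a CTAG addition in capsid (CA), which together should prevent production of the Gag polyprotein, and thus of Gag-Pol. The name indicates a frameshift in env, consistent with env being annotated only as a fragment. An EGFP coding sequence sits directly after env at the nef position, with residual nef sequence following it, so that it reports on proviral expression.

The result is a replication-incompetent, GFP-marked provirus that retains the viral RNA structure but lacks the structural proteins, so delivery to target cells would require these to be supplied in trans. The associated publication concerns activation of type I interferon and inflammatory cytokines by intron-containing HIV-1 RNA. This suggests the construct was used to test whether innate immune sensing of the provirus depends on Gag protein synthesis.
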