Features (pLannotate 1.2.2; 21 found; start..end, strand, type, name):
    377..634     +  LTR            5' LTR (truncated): truncated 5' long terminal repeat (LTR) from HIV-1
    682..806     +  misc_feature   HIV-1 Ψ: packaging signal of human immunodeficiency virus type 1
    790..2298    +  CDS            HIV-1 gag (sequence partly withheld): gag protein from human immunodeficiency virus 1; gag
   2091..5102    +  CDS            HIV-1 pol: pol protein from human immunodeficiency virus 1; pol
   5047..5622    +  CDS            vif: VIF_HV1N5 - Experimental evidence at protein level: Swiss-Prot protein existence level 1. Counteracts the innate antiviral activity of host APOBEC3F and APOBEC3G. Forms a complex with host APOBEC3F and APOBEC3G thus preventing the entry of these lethally hypermutating enzymes into progeny virions. Recruits an active E3 ubiquitin ligase complex composed of elongin BC, CUL5, and RBX2 to induce polyubiquitination of APOBEC3G and APOBEC3F. In turn, they are directed to the 26S proteasome for degradation. Vif interaction with APOBEC3G also blocks its cytidine deaminase activity in a proteasome-inde
   5836..6051    +  CDS            tat (fragment): TAT_HV1H2 - Experimental evidence at protein level: Swiss-Prot protein existence level 1. Extracellular circulating Tat can be endocytosed by surrounding uninfected cells via the binding to several surface receptors such as CD26, CXCR4, heparan sulfate proteoglycans (HSPG) or LDLR. Neurons are rarely infected, but they internalize Tat via their LDLR. Through its interaction with nuclear HATs, Tat is potentially able to control the acetylation-dependent cellular gene expression. Modulates the expression of many cellular genes involved in cell survival, proliferation or in coding for cytokines o
   6067..6309    +  CDS            vpu: VPU_HV1B1 - Experimental evidence at protein level: Swiss-Prot protein existence level 1. Enhances virion budding by targeting host CD4 and Tetherin/BST2 to proteasome degradation. Degradation of CD4 prevents any unwanted premature interactions between viral Env and its host receptor CD4 in the endoplasmic reticulum. Degradation of antiretroviral protein Tetherin/BST2 is important for virion budding, as BST2 tethers new viral particles to the host cell membrane. Mechanistically, Vpu bridges either CD4 or BST2 to BTRC, a substrate recognition subunit of the Skp1/Cullin/F-box protein E3 ubiquiti
   6409..8790    +  CDS            env (fragment): ENV_HV1B1 - Experimental evidence at protein level: Swiss-Prot protein existence level 1. [Transmembrane protein gp41]: Acts as a class I viral fusion protein. Under the current model, the protein has at least 3 conformational states: pre-fusion native state, pre-hairpin intermediate state, and post-fusion hairpin state. During fusion of viral and target intracellular membranes, the coiled coil regions (heptad repeats) assume a trimer-of-hairpins structure, positioning the fusion peptide in close proximity to the C-terminal region of the ectodomain. The formation of this structure appears to d
   8814..9532    +  CDS            EGFP (fragment): the original enhanced GFP (Yang et al., 1996) mammalian codon-optimized
   9472..10050   +  CDS            nef (fragment): NEF_HV1B1 - Experimental evidence at protein level: Swiss-Prot protein existence level 1. Extracellular Nef protein targets CD4(+) T-lymphocytes for apoptosis by interacting with CXCR4 surface receptors. From Human immunodeficiency virus type 1 group M subtype B (isolate BH10) (HIV-1).
  10175..10355   +  LTR            5' LTR (truncated): truncated 5' long terminal repeat (LTR) from HIV-1
  10529..10609   +  CDS            C8orf44 (fragment): CH044_HUMAN - Experimental evidence at transcript level: Swiss-Prot protein existence level 2. From Homo sapiens (Human).
  11402..11590   +  CDS            EEF1AKMT2 (fragment): EFMT2_HUMAN - Also known as C10orf138, METTL10 From Homo sapiens (Human).
  11929..11983   -  CDS            lacI (fragment): lac repressor; lacI; The lac repressor binds to the lac operator to inhibit transcription in E. coli. This inhibition can be relieved by adding lactose or isopropyl-β-D-thiogalactopyranoside (IPTG).
  12166..12754   -  rep_origin     ori: high-copy-number ColE1/pMB1/pBR322/pUC origin of replication
  12925..13785   -  CDS            AmpR: β-lactamase; bla; confers resistance to ampicillin, carbenicillin, and related antibiotics
  13786..13890   -  promoter       AmpR promoter: bla
  13985..14020   +  CDS            rop (fragment): Rop protein, which maintains plasmids at low copy number; rop
  14122..14221   +  misc_feature   bom (fragment): basis of mobility region from pBR322
  14227..14293   -  CDS            lacZα (fragment): LacZα fragment of β-galactosidase; lacZ fragment
  15471..329     +  CDS            nef (fragment) (across the origin): NEF_HV1A2 - Experimental evidence at protein level: Swiss-Prot protein existence level 1. Extracellular Nef protein targets CD4(+) T-lymphocytes for apoptosis by interacting with CXCR4 surface receptors. From Human immunodeficiency virus type 1 group M subtype B (isolate ARV2/SF2) (HIV-1).
>Addgene plasmid #101341 | pNL4-3 envFS eGFP gag2xFS | addgene full sequence | sequence record 194313 | Addgene NGS Result
TGGAAGGGCTAATTTGGTCCCAAAAAAGACAAGAGATCCTTGATCTGTGGATCTACCACACACAAGGCTA
CTTCCCTGATTGGCAGAACTACACACCAGGGCCAGGGATCAGATATCCACTGACCTTTGGATGGTGCTTC
AAGTTAGTACCAGTTGAACCAGAGCAAGTAGAAGAGGCCAATGAAGGAGAGAACAACAGCTTGTTACACC
CTATGAGCCAGCATGGGATGGAGGACCCGGAGGGAGAAGTATTAGTGTGGAAGTTTGACAGCCTCCTAGC
ATTTCGTCACATGGCCCGAGAGCTGCATCCGGAGTACTACAAAGACTGCTGACATCGAGCTTTCTACAAG
GGACTTTCCGCTGGGGACTTTCCAGGGAGGTGTGGCCTGGGCGGGACTGGGGAGTGGCGAGCCCTCAGAT
GCTACATATAAGCAGCTGCTTTTTGCCTGTACTGGGTCTCTCTGGTTAGACCAGATCTGAGCCTGGGAGC
TCTCTGGCTAACTAGGGAACCCACTGCTTAAGCCTCAATAAAGCTTGCCTTGAGTGCTCAAAGTAGTGTG
TGCCCGTCTGTTGTGTGACTCTGGTAACTAGAGATCCCTCAGACCCTTTTAGTCAGTGTGGAAAATCTCT
AGCAGTGGCGCCCGAACAGGGACTTGAAAGCGAAAGTAAAGCCAGAGGAGATCTCTCGACGCAGGACTCG
GCTTGCTGAAGCGCGCACGGCAAGAGGCGAGGGGCGGCGACTGGTGAGTACGCCAAAAATTTTGACTAGC
GGAGGCTAGAAGGAGAGAGATGGGTGCGAGAGCGTCGGTATTAAGCGGGGGAGAATTAGATCGAAATGGG
AAAAAATTCGGTTAAGGCCAGGGGGAAAGAAACAATATAAACTAAAACATATAGTATGGGCAAGCAGGGA
GCTAGAACGATTCGCAGTTAATCCTGGCCTTTTAGAGACATCAGAAGGCTGTAGACAAATACTGGGACAG
CTACAACCATCCCTTCAGACAGGATCAGAAGAACTTAGATCATTATATAATACAATAGCAGTCCTCTATT
GTGTGCATCAAAGGATAGATGTAAAAGACACCAAGGAAGCCTTAGATAAGATAGAGGAAGAGCAAAACAA
AAGTAAGAAAAAGGCACAGCAAGCAGCAGCTGACACAGGAAACAACAGCCAGGTCAGCCAAAATTACCCT
ATAGTGCAGAACCTCCAGGGGCAAATGGTACATCAGGCCATATCACCTAGAACTTTAAATGCATGGGTAA
AAGTAGTAGAAGAGAAGGCTTTCAGCCCAGAAGTAATACCCATGTTTTCAGCATTATCAGAAGGAGCCAC
CCCACAAGATTTAAATACCATGCTAAACACAGTGGGGGGACATCAAGCAGCCATGCAAATGTTAAAAGAG
ACCATCAATGAGGAAGCTGCAGAATGGGATAGATTGCATCCAGTGCATGCAGGGCCTATTGCACCAGGCC
AGATGAGAGAACCAAGGGGAAGTGACATAGCAGGAACTACTAGCTAGTACCCTTCAGGAACAAATAGGAT
GGATGACACATAATCCACCTATCCCAGTAGGAGAAATCTATAAAAGATGGATAATCCTGGGATTAAATAA
AATAGTAAGAATGTATAGCCCT
[222 nt withheld, positions 1633-1854]
GGGGGACCCGGCCATAAAGCAAGAGTTTTGGCTGAAGCAATGAGCCAAGTAACAAATCCAGCTACCATAA
TGATACAGAAAGGCAATTTTAGGAACCAAAGAAAGACTGTTAAGTGTTTCAATTGTGGCAAAGAAGGGCA
CATAGCCAAAAATTGCAGGGCCCCTAGGAAAAAGGGCTGTTGGAAATGTGGAAAGGAAGGACACCAAATG
AAAGATTGTACTGAGAGACAGGCTAATTTTTTAGGGAAGATCTGGCCTTCCCACAAGGGAAGGCCAGGGA
ATTTTCTTCAGAGCAGACCAGAGCCAACAGCCCCACCAGAAGAGAGCTTCAGGTTTGGGGAAGAGACAAC
AACTCCCTCTCAGAAGCAGGAGCCGATAGACAAGGAACTGTATCCTTTAGCTTCCCTCAGATCACTCTTT
GGCAGCGACCCCTCGTCACAATAAAGATAGGGGGGCAATTAAAGGAAGCTCTATTAGATACAGGAGCAGA
TGATACAGTATTAGAAGAAATGAATTTGCCAGGAAGATGGAAACCAAAAATGATAGGGGGAATTGGAGGT
TTTATCAAAGTAAGACAGTATGATCAGATACTCATAGAAATCTGCGGACATAAAGCTATAGGTACAGTAT
TAGTAGGACCTACACCTGTCAACATAATTGGAAGAAATCTGTTGACTCAGATTGGCTGCACTTTAAATTT
TCCCATTAGTCCTATTGAGACTGTACCAGTAAAATTAAAGCCAGGAATGGATGGCCCAAAAGTTAAACAA
TGGCCATTGACAGAAGAAAAAATAAAAGCATTAGTAGAAATTTGTACAGAAATGGAAAAGGAAGGAAAAA
TTTCAAAAATTGGGCCTGAAAATCCATACAATACTCCAGTATTTGCCATAAAGAAAAAAGACAGTACTAA
ATGGAGAAAATTAGTAGATTTCAGAGAACTTAATAAGAGAACTCAAGATTTCTGGGAAGTTCAATTAGGA
ATACCACATCCTGCAGGGTTAAAACAGAAAAAATCAGTAACAGTACTGGATGTGGGCGATGCATATTTTT
CAGTTCCCTTAGATAAAGACTTCAGGAAGTATACTGCATTTACCATACCTAGTATAAACAATGAGACACC
AGGGATTAGATATCAGTACAATGTGCTTCCACAGGGATGGAAAGGATCACCAGCAATATTCCAGTGTAGC
ATGACAAAAATCTTAGAGCCTTTTAGAAAACAAAATCCAGACATAGTCATCTATCAATACATGGATGATT
TGTATGTAGGATCTGACTTAGAAATAGGGCAGCATAGAACAAAAATAGAGGAACTGAGACAACATCTGTT
GAGGTGGGGATTTACCACACCAGACAAAAAACATCAGAAAGAACCTCCATTCCTTTGGATGGGTTATGAA
CTCCATCCTGATAAATGGACAGTACAGCCTATAGTGCTGCCAGAAAAGGACAGCTGGACTGTCAATGACA
TACAGAAATTAGTGGGAAAATTGAATTGGGCAAGTCAGATTTATGCAGGGATTAAAGTAAGGCAATTATG
TAAACTTCTTAGGGGAACCAAAGCACTAACAGAAGTAGTACCACTAACAGAAGAAGCAGAGCTAGAACTG
GCAGAAAACAGGGAGATTCTAAAAGAACCGGTACATGGAGTGTATTATGACCCATCAAAAGACTTAATAG
CAGAAATACAGAAGCAGGGGCAAGGCCAATGGACATATCAAATTTATCAAGAGCCATTTAAAAATCTGAA
AACAGGAAAGTATGCAAGAATGAAGGGTGCCCACACTAATGATGTGAAACAATTAACAGAGGCAGTACAA
AAAATAGCCACAGAAAGCATAGTAATATGGGGAAAGACTCCTAAATTTAAATTACCCATACAAAAGGAAA
CATGGGAAGCATGGTGGACAGAGTATTGGCAAGCCACCTGGATTCCTGAGTGGGAGTTTGTCAATACCCC
TCCCTTAGTGAAGTTATGGTACCAGTTAGAGAAAGAACCCATAATAGGAGCAGAAACTTTCTATGTAGAT
GGGGCAGCCAATAGGGAAACTAAATTAGGAAAAGCAGGATATGTAACTGACAGAGGAAGACAAAAAGTTG
TCCCCCTAACGGACACAACAAATCAGAAGACTGAGTTACAAGCAATTCATCTAGCTTTGCAGGATTCGGG
ATTAGAAGTAAACATAGTGACAGACTCACAATATGCATTGGGAATCATTCAAGCACAACCAGATAAGAGT
GAATCAGAGTTAGTCAGTCAAATAATAGAGCAGTTAATAAAAAAGGAAAAAGTCTACCTGGCATGGGTAC
CAGCACACAAAGGAATTGGAGGAAATGAACAAGTAGATAAATTGGTCAGTGCTGGAATCAGGAAAGTACT
ATTTTTAGATGGAATAGATAAGGCCCAAGAAGAACATGAGAAATATCACAGTAATTGGAGAGCAATGGCT
AGTGATTTTAACCTACCACCTGTAGTAGCAAAAGAAATAGTAGCCAGCTGTGATAAATGTCAGCTAAAAG
GGGAAGCCATGCATGGACAAGTAGACTGTAGCCCAGGAATATGGCAGCTAGATTGTACACATTTAGAAGG
AAAAGTTATCTTGGTAGCAGTTCATGTAGCCAGTGGATATATAGAAGCAGAAGTAATTCCAGCAGAGACA
GGGCAAGAAACAGCATACTTCCTCTTAAAATTAGCAGGAAGATGGCCAGTAAAAACAGTACATACAGACA
ATGGCAGCAATTTCACCAGTACTACAGTTAAGGCCGCCTGTTGGTGGGCGGGGATCAAGCAGGAATTTGG
CATTCCCTACAATCCCCAAAGTCAAGGAGTAATAGAATCTATGAATAAAGAATTAAAGAAAATTATAGGA
CAGGTAAGAGATCAGGCTGAACATCTTAAGACAGCAGTACAAATGGCAGTATTCATCCACAATTTTAAAA
GAAAAGGGGGGATTGGGGGGTACAGTGCAGGGGAAAGAATAGTAGACATAATAGCAACAGACATACAAAC
TAAAGAATTACAAAAACAAATTACAAAAATTCAAAATTTTCGGGTTTATTACAGGGACAGCAGAGATCCA
GTTTGGAAAGGACCAGCAAAGCTCCTCTGGAAAGGTGAAGGGGCAGTAGTAATACAAGATAATAGTGACA
TAAAAGTAGTGCCAAGAAGAAAAGCAAAGATCATCAGGGATTATGGAAAACAGATGGCAGGTGATGATTG
TGTGGCAAGTAGACAGGATGAGGATTAACACATGGAAAAGATTAGTAAAACACCATATGTATATTTCAAG
GAAAGCTAAGGACTGGTTTTATAGACATCACTATGAAAGTACTAATCCAAAAATAAGTTCAGAAGTACAC
ATCCCACTAGGGGATGCTAAATTAGTAATAACAACATATTGGGGTCTGCATACAGGAGAAAGAGACTGGC
ATTTGGGTCAGGGAGTCTCCATAGAATGGAGGAAAAAGAGATATAGCACACAAGTAGACCCTGACCTAGC
AGACCAACTAATTCATCTGCACTATTTTGATTGTTTTTCAGAATCTGCTATAAGAAATACCATATTAGGA
CGTATAGTTAGTCCTAGGTGTGAATATCAAGCAGGACATAACAAGGTAGGATCTCTACAGTACTTGGCAC
TAGCAGCATTAATAAAACCAAAACAGATAAAGCCACCTTTGCCTAGTGTTAGGAAACTGACAGAGGACAG
ATGGAACAAGCCCCAGAAGACCAAGGGCCACAGAGGGAGCCATACAATGAATGGACACTAGAGCTTTTAG
AGGAACTTAAGAGTGAAGCTGTTAGACATTTTCCTAGGATATGGCTCCATAACTTAGGACAACATATCTA
TGAAACTTACGGGGATACTTGGGCAGGAGTGGAAGCCATAATAAGAATTCTGCAACAACTGCTGTTTATC
CATTTCAGAATTGGGTGTCGACATAGCAGAATAGGCGTTACTCGACAGAGGAGAGCAAGAAATGGAGCCA
GTAGATCCTAGACTAGAGCCCTGGAAGCATCCAGGAAGTCAGCCTAAAACTGCTTGTACCAATTGCTATT
GTAAAAAGTGTTGCTTTCATTGCCAAGTTTGTTTCATGACAAAAGCCTTAGGCATCTCCTATGGCAGGAA
GAAGCGGAGACAGCGACGAAGAGCTCATCAGAACAGTCAGACTCATCAAGCTTCTCTATCAAAGCAGTAA
GTAGTACATGTAATGCAACCTATAATAGTAGCAATAGTAGCATTAGTAGTAGCAATAATAATAGCAATAG
TTGTGTGGTCCATAGTAATCATAGAATATAGGAAAATATTAAGACAAAGAAAAATAGACAGGTTAATTGA
TAGACTAATAGAAAGAGCAGAAGACAGTGGCAATGAGAGTGAAGGAGAAGTATCAGCACTTGTGGAGATG
GGGGTGGAAATGGGGCACCATGCTCCTTGGGATATTGATGATCTGTAGTGCTACAGAAAAATTGTGGGTC
ACAGTCTATTATGGGGTACCTGTGTGGAAGGAAGCAACCACCACTCTATTTTGTGCATCAGATGCTAAAG
CATATATGATACAGAGGTACATAATGTTTGGGCCACACATGCCTGTGTACCCACAGACCCCAACCCACAA
GAAGTAGTATTGGTAAATGTGACAGAAAATTTTAACATGTGGAAAAATGACATGGTAGAACAGATGCATG
AGGATATAATCAGTTTATGGGATCAAAGCCTAAAGCCATGTGTAAAATTAACCCCACTCTGTGTTAGTTT
AAAGTGCACTGATTTGAAGAATGATACTAATACCAATAGTAGTAGCGGGAGAATGATAATGGAGAAAGGA
GAGATAAAAAACTGCTCTTTCAATATCAGCACAAGCATAAGAGATAAGGTGCAGAAAGAATATGCATTCT
TTTATAAACTTGATATAGTACCAATAGATAATACCAGCTATAGGTTGATAAGTTGTAACACCTCAGTCAT
TACACAGGCCTGTCCAAAGGTATCCTTTGAGCCAATTCCCATACATTATTGTGCCCCGGCTGGTTTTGCG
ATTCTAAAATGTAATAATAAGACGTTCAATGGAACAGGACCATGTACAAATGTCAGCACAGTACAATGTA
CACATGGAATCAGGCCAGTAGTATCAACTCAACTGCTGTTAAATGGCAGTCTAGCAGAAGAAGATGTAGT
AATTAGATCTGCCAATTTCACAGACAATGCTAAAACCATAATAGTACAGCTGAACACATCTGTAGAAATT
AATTGTACAAGACCCAACAACAATACAAGAAAAAGTATCCGTATCCAGAGGGGACCAGGGAGAGCATTTG
TTACAATAGGAAAAATAGGAAATATGAGACAAGCACATTGTAACATTAGTAGAGCAAAATGGAATGCCAC
TTTAAAACAGATAGCTAGCAAATTAAGAGAACAATTTGGAAATAATAAAACAATAATCTTTAAGCAATCC
TCAGGAGGGGACCCAGAAATTGTAACGCACAGTTTTAATTGTGGAGGGGAATTTTTCTACTGTAATTCAA
CACAACTGTTTAATAGTACTTGGTTTAATAGTACTTGGAGTACTGAAGGGTCAAATAACACTGAAGGAAG
TGACACAATCACACTCCCATGCAGAATAAAACAATTTATAAACATGTGGCAGGAAGTAGGAAAAGCAATG
TATGCCCCTCCCATCAGTGGACAAATTAGATGTTCATCAAATATTACTGGGCTGCTATTAACAAGAGATG
GTGGTAATAACAACAATGGGTCCGAGATCTTCAGACCTGGAGGAGGCGATATGAGGGACAATTGGAGAAG
TGAATTATATAAATATAAAGTAGTAAAAATTGAACCATTAGGAGTAGCACCCACCAAGGCAAAGAGAAGA
GTGGTGCAGAGAGAAAAAAGAGCAGTGGGAATAGGAGCTTTGTTCCTTGGGTTCTTGGGAGCAGCAGGAA
GCACTATGGGCGCAGCGTCAATGACGCTGACGGTACAGGCCAGACAATTATTGTCTGATATAGTGCAGCA
GCAGAACAATTTGCTGAGGGCTATTGAGGCGCAACAGCATCTGTTGCAACTCACAGTCTGGGGCATCAAA
CAGCTCCAGGCAAGAATCCTGGCTGTGGAAAGATACCTAAAGGATCAACAGCTCCTGGGGATTTGGGGTT
GCTCTGGAAAACTCATTTGCACCACTGCTGTGCCTTGGAATGCTAGTTGGAGTAATAAATCTCTGGAACA
GATTTGGAATAACATGACCTGGATGGAGTGGGACAGAGAAATTAACAATTACACAAGCTTAATACACTCC
TTAATTGAAGAATCGCAAAACCAGCAAGAAAAGAATGAACAAGAATTATTGGAATTAGATAAATGGGCAA
GTTTGTGGAATTGGTTTAACATAACAAATTGGCTGTGGTATATAAAATTATTCATAATGATAGTAGGAGG
CTTGGTAGGTTTAAGAATAGTTTTTGCTGTACTTTCTATAGTGAATAGAGTTAGGCAGGGATATTCACCA
TTATCGTTTCAGACCCACCTCCCAATCCCGAGGGGACCCGACAGGCCCGAAGGAATAGAAGAAGAAGGTG
GAGAGAGAGACAGAGACAGATCCATTCGATTAGTGAACGGATCCTTAGCACTTATCTGGGACGATCTGCG
GAGCCTGTGCCTCTTCAGCTACCACCGCTTGAGAGACTTACTCTTGATTGTAACGAGGATTGTGGAACTT
CTGGGACGCAGGGGGTGGGAAGCCCTCAAATATTGGTGGAATCTCCTACAATATTGGAGTCAGGAGCTAA
AGAATAGTGCTGTTAGCTTGCTCAATGCCACAGCCATAGCAGTAGCTGAGGGGACAGATAGGGTTATAGA
AGTAGTACAAGGAGCTTGTAGAGCTATTCGCCACATACCTAGAAGAATAAGACAGGGCTTGGAAAGGATT
TTGCTATAAGATGGGTGGCGCGGCCGCTCTGGTGAGCAAGGGCGAGGAGCTGTTCACCGGGGTGGTGCCC
ATCCTGGTCGAGCTGGACGGCGACGTAAACGGCCACAAGTTCAGCGTGTCCGGCGAGGGCGAGGGCGATG
CCACCTACGGCAAGCTGACCCTGAAGTTCATCTGCACCACCGGCAAGCTGCCCGTGCCCTGGCCCACCCT
CGTGACCACCCTGACCTACGGCGTGCAGTGCTTCAGCCGCTACCCCGACCACATGAAGCAGCACGACTTC
TTCAAGTCCGCCATGCCCGAAGGCTACGTCCAGGAGCGCACCATCTTCTTCAAGGACGACGGCAACTACA
AGACCCGCGCCGAGGTGAAGTTCGAGGGCGACACCCTGGTGAACCGCATCGAGCTGAAGGGCATCGACTT
CAAGGAGGACGGCAACATCCTGGGGCACAAGCTGGAGTACAACTACAACAGCCACAACGTCTATATCATG
GCCGACAAGCAGAAGAACGGCATCAAGGTGAACTTCAAGATCCGCCACAACATCGAGGACGGCAGCGTGC
AGCTCGCCGACCACTACCAGCAGAACACCCCCATCGGCGACGGCCCCGTGCTGCTGCCCGACAACCACTA
CCTGAGCACCCAGTCCGCCCTGAGCAAAGACCCCAACGAGAAGCGCGATCACATGGTCCTGCTGGAGTTC
GTGACCGCCGCCGGGATCACTCTCGGCATGGACGAGCTGTACAAGTAACTCGAGACCTAGAAAAACATGG
AGCAATCACAAGTAGCAATACAGCAGCTAACAATGCTGCTTGTGCCTGGCTAGAAGCACAAGAGGAGGAA
GAGGTGGGTTTTCCAGTCACACCTCAGGTACCTTTAAGACCAATGACTTACAAGGCAGCTGTAGATCTTA
GCCACTTTTTAAAAGAAAAGGGGGGACTGGAAGGGCTAATTCACTCCCAAAGAAGACAAGATATCCTTGA
TCTGTGGATCTACCACACACAAGGCTACTTCCCTGATTGGCAGAACTACACACCAGGGCCAGGGGTCAGA
TATCCACTGACCTTTGGATGGTGCTACAAGCTAGTACCAGTTGAGCCAGATAAGGTAGAAGAGGCCAATA
AAGGAGAGAACACCAGCTTGTTACACCCTGTGAGCCTGCATGGAATGGATGACCCTGAGAGAGAAGTGTT
AGAGTGGAGGTTTGACAGCCGCCTAGCATTTCATCACGTGGCCCGAGAGCTGCATCCGGAGTACTTCAAG
AACTGCTGACATCGAGCTTGCTACAAGGGACTTTCCGCTGGGGACTTTCCAGGGAGGCGTGGCCTGGGCG
GGACTGGGGAGTGGCGAGCCCTCAGATGCTGCATATAAGCAGCTGCTTTTTGCCTGTACTGGGTCTCTCT
GGTTAGACCAGATCTGAGCCTGGGAGCTCTCTGGCTAACTAGGGAACCCACTGCTTAAGCCTCAATAAAG
CTTGCCTTGAGTGCTTCAAGTAGTGTGTGCCCGTCTGTTGTGTGACTCTGGTAACTAGAGATCCCTCAGA
CCCTTTTAGTCAGTGTGGAAAATCTCTAGCACCCAGGAGGTAGAGGTTGCAGTGAGCCAAGATCGCGCCA
CTGCATTCCAGCCTGGGCAAGAAAACAAGACTGTCTAAAATAATAATAATAAGTTAAGGGTATTAAATAT
ATTTATACATGGAGGTCATAAAAATATATATATTTGGGCTGGGCGCAGTGGCTCACACCTGCGCCCGGCC
CTTTGGGAGGCCGAGGCAGGTGGATCACCTGAGTTTGGGAGTTCCAGACCAGCCTGACCAACATGGAGAA
ACCCCTTCTCTGTGTATTTTTAGTAGATTTTATTTTATGTGTATTTTATTCACAGGTATTTCTGGAAAAC
TGAAACTGTTTTTCCTCTACTCTGATACCACAAGAATCATCAGCACAGAGGAAGACTTCTGTGATCAAAT
GTGGTGGGAGAGGGAGGTTTTCACCAGCACATGAGCAGTCAGTTCTGCCGCAGACTCGGCGGGTGTCCTT
CGGTTCAGTTCCAACACCGCCTGCCTGGAGAGAGGTCAGACCACAGGGTGAGGGCTCAGTCCCCAAGACA
TAAACACCCAAGACATAAACACCCAACAGGTCCACCCCGCCTGCTGCCCAGGCAGAGCCGATTCACCAAG
ACGGGAATTAGGATAGAGAAAGAGTAAGTCACACAGAGCCGGCTGTGCGGGAGAACGGAGTTCTATTATG
ACTCAAATCAGTCTCCCCAAGCATTCGGGGATCAGAGTTTTTAAGGATAACTTAGTGTGTAGGGGGCCAG
TGAGTTGGAGATGAAAGCGTAGGGAGTCGAAGGTGTCCTTTTGCGCCGAGTCAGTTCCTGGGTGGGGGCC
ACAAGATCGGATGAGCCAGTTTATCAATCCGGGGGTGCCAGCTGATCCATGGAGTGCAGGGTCTGCAAAA
TATCTCAAGCACTGATTGATCTTAGGTTTTACAATAGTGATGTTACCCCAGGAACAATTTGGGGAAGGTC
AGAATCTTGTAGCCTGTAGCTGCATGACTCCTAAACCATAATTTCTTTTTTGTTTTTTTTTTTTTATTTT
TGAGACAGGGTCTCACTCTGTCACCTAGGCTGGAGTGCAGTGGTGCAATCACAGCTCACTGCAGCCTCAA
CGTCGTAAGCTCAAGCGATCCTCCCACCTCAGCCTGCCTGGTAGCTGAGACTACAAGCGACGCCCCAGTT
AATTTTTGTATTTTTGGTAGAGGCAGCGTTTTGCCGTGTGGCCCTGGCTGGTCTCGAACTCCTGGGCTCA
AGTGATCCAGCCTCAGCCTCCCAAAGTGCTGGGACAACCGGGGCCAGTCACTGCACCTGGCCCTAAACCA
TAATTTCTAATCTTTTGGCTAATTTGTTAGTCCTACAAAGGCAGTCTAGTCCCCAGGCAAAAAGGGGGTT
TGTTTCGGGAAAGGGCTGTTACTGTCTTTGTTTCAAACTATAAACTAAGTTCCTCCTAAACTTAGTTCGG
CCTACACCCAGGAATGAACAAGGAGAGCTTGGAGGTTAGAAGCACGATGGAATTGGTTAGGTCAGATCTC
TTTCACTGTCTGAGTTATAATTTTGCAATGGTGGTTCAAAGACTGCCCGCTTCTGACACCAGTCGCTGCA
TTAATGAATCGGCCAACGCGCGGGGAGAGGCGGTTTGCGTATTGGGCGCTCTTCCGCTTCCTCGCTCACT
GACTCGCTGCGCTCGGTCGTTCGGCTGCGGCGAGCGGTATCAGCTCACTCAAAGGCGGTAATACGGTTAT
CCACAGAATCAGGGGATAACGCAGGAAAGAACATGTGAGCAAAAGGCCAGCAAAAGGCCAGGAACCGTAA
AAAGGCCGCGTTGCTGGCGTTTTTCCATAGGCTCCGCCCCCCTGACGAGCATCACAAAAATCGACGCTCA
AGTCAGAGGTGGCGAAACCCGACAGGACTATAAAGATACCAGGCGTTTCCCCCTGGAAGCTCCCTCGTGC
GCTCTCCTGTTCCGACCCTGCCGCTTACCGGATACCTGTCCGCCTTTCTCCCTTCGGGAAGCGTGGCGCT
TTCTCATAGCTCACGCTGTAGGTATCTCAGTTCGGTGTAGGTCGTTCGCTCCAAGCTGGGCTGTGTGCAC
GAACCCCCCGTTCAGCCCGACCGCTGCGCCTTATCCGGTAACTATCGTCTTGAGTCCAACCCGGTAAGAC
ACGACTTATCGCCACTGGCAGCAGCCACTGGTAACAGGATTAGCAGAGCGAGGTATGTAGGCGGTGCTAC
AGAGTTCTTGAAGTGGTGGCCTAACTACGGCTACACTAGAAGAACAGTATTTGGTATCTGCGCTCTGCTG
AAGCCAGTTACCTTCGGAAAAAGAGTTGGTAGCTCTTGATCCGGCAAACAAACCACCGCTGGTAGCGGTG
GTTTTTTTGTTTGCAAGCAGCAGATTACGCGCAGAAAAAAAGGATCTCAAGAAGATCCTTTGATCTTTTC
TACGGGGTCTGACGCTCAGTGGAACGAAAACTCACGTTAAGGGATTTTGGTCATGAGATTATCAAAAAGG
ATCTTCACCTAGATCCTTTTAAATTAAAAATGAAGTTTTAAATCAATCTAAAGTATATATGAGTAAACTT
GGTCTGACAGTTACCAATGCTTAATCAGTGAGGCACCTATCTCAGCGATCTGTCTATTTCGTTCATCCAT
AGTTGCCTGACTCCCCGTCGTGTAGATAACTACGATACGGGAGGGCTTACCATCTGGCCCCAGTGCTGCA
ATGATACCGCGAGACCCACGCTCACCGGCTCCAGATTTATCAGCAATAAACCAGCCAGCCGGAAGGGCCG
AGCGCAGAAGTGGTCCTGCAACTTTATCCGCCTCCATCCAGTCTATTAATTGTTGCCGGGAAGCTAGAGT
AAGTAGTTCGCCAGTTAATAGTTTGCGCAACGTTGTTGCCATTGCTACAGGCATCGTGGTGTCACGCTCG
TCGTTTGGTATGGCTTCATTCAGCTCCGGTTCCCAACGATCAAGGCGAGTTACATGATCCCCCATGTTGT
GCAAAAAAGCGGTTAGCTCCTTCGGTCCTCCGATCGTTGTCAGAAGTAAGTTGGCCGCAGTGTTATCACT
CATGGTTATGGCAGCACTGCATAATTCTCTTACTGTCATGCCATCCGTAAGATGCTTTTCTGTGACTGGT
GAGTACTCAACCAAGTCATTCTGAGAATAGTGTATGCGGCGACCGAGTTGCTCTTGCCCGGCGTCAATAC
GGGATAATACCGCGCCACATAGCAGAACTTTAAAAGTGCTCATCATTGGAAAACGTTCTTCGGGGCGAAA
ACTCTCAAGGATCTTACCGCTGTTGAGATCCAGTTCGATGTAACCCACTCGTGCACCCAACTGATCTTCA
GCATCTTTTACTTTCACCAGCGTTTCTGGGTGAGCAAAAACAGGAAGGCAAAATGCCGCAAAAAAGGGAA
TAAGGGCGACACGGAAATGTTGAATACTCATACTCTTCCTTTTTCAATATTATTGAAGCATTTATCAGGG
TTATTGTCTCATGAGCGGATACATATTTGAATGTATTTAGAAAAATAAACAAATAGGGGTTCCGCGCACA
TTTCCCCGAAAAGTGCCACCTGACGTCTAAGAAACCATTATTATCATGACATTAACCTATAAAAATAGGC
GTATCACGAGGCCCTTTCGTCTCGCGCGTTTCGGTGATGACGGTGAAAACCTCTGACACATGCAGCTCCC
GGAGACGGTCACAGCTTGTCTGTAAGCGGATGCCGGGAGCAGACAAGCCCGTCAGGGCGCGTCAGCGGGT
GTTGGCGGGTGTCGGGGCTGGCTTAACTATGCGGCATCAGAGCAGATTGTACTGAGAGTGCACCATATGC
GGTGTGAAATACCGCACAGATGCGTAAGGAGAAAATACCGCATCAGGCGCCATTCGCCATTCAGGCTGCG
CAACTGTTGGGAAGGGCGATCGGTGCGGGCCTCTTCGCTATTACGCCAGGGGAGGCAGAGATTGCAGTAA
GCTGAGATCGCAGCACTGCACTCCAGCCTGGGCGACAGAGTAAGACTCTGTCTCAAAAATAAAATAAATA
AATCAATCAGATATTCCAATCTTTTCCTTTATTTATTTATTTATTTTCTATTTTGGAAACACAGTCCTTC
CTTATTCCAGAATTACACATATATTCTATTTTTCTTTATATGCTCCAGTTTTTTTTAGACCTTCACCTGA
AATGTGTGTATACAAAATCTAGGCCAGTCCAGCAGAGCCTAAAGGTAAAAAATAAAATAATAAAAAATAA
ATAAAATCTAGCTCACTCCTTCACATCAAAATGGAGATACAGCTGTTAGCATTAAATACCAAATAACCCA
TCTTGTCCTCAATAATTTTAAGCGCCTCTCTCCACCACATCTAACTCCTGTCAAAGGCATGTGCCCCTTC
CGGGCGCTCTGCTGTGCTGCCAACCAACTGGCATGTGGACTCTGCAGGGTCCCTAACTGCCAAGCCCCAC
AGTGTGCCCTGAGGCTGCCCCTTCCTTCTAGCGGCTGCCCCCACTCGGCTTTGCTTTCCCTAGTTTCAGT
TACTTGCGTTCAGCCAAGGTCTGAAACTAGGTGCGCACAGAGCGGTAAGACTGCGAGAGAAAGAGACCAG
CTTTACAGGGGGTTTATCACAGTGCACCCTGACAGTCGTCAGCCTCACAGGGGGTTTATCACATTGCACC
CTGACAGTCGTCAGCCTCACAGGGGGTTTATCACAGTGCACCCTTACAATCATTCCATTTGATTCACAAT
TTTTTTAGTCTCTACTGTGCCTAACTTGTAAGTTAAATTTGATCAGAGGTGTGTTCCCAGAGGGGAAAAC
AGTATATACAGGGTTCAGTACTATCGCATTTCAGGCCTCCACCTGGGTCTTGGAATGTGTCCCCCGAGGG
GTGATGACTACCTCAGTTGGATCTCCACAGGTCACAGTGACACAAGATAACCAAGACACCTCCCAAGGCT
ACCACAATGGGCCGCCCTCCACGTGCACATGGCCGGAGGAACTGCCATGTCGGAGGTGCAAGCACACCTG
CGCATCAGAGTCCTTGGTGTGGAGGGAGGGACCAGCGCAGCTTCCAGCCATCCACCTGATGAACAGAACC
TAGGGAAAGCCCCAGTTCTACTTACACCAGGAAAGGC
